>Addgene plasmid #238995 | pNA-Z | addgene full sequence | sequence record 495026 | Addgene NGS Result
TTTTCTACTGAACCGCTCTAGATTTCAGTGCAATTTATCTCTTCAAATGTAGCACCTGAAGTCAGCCCCA
TACGATATAAGTTGTAATTCTCATGTTAGTCATGCCCCGCGCCCACCGGAAGGAGCTGACTGGGTTGCTC
CTAGGATGCAGTGACTCGCACATTTCCCCGAAAAGTGCCACCTGAATTCATAGGATAGATTCTGGAAACT
TTACCGTCCGAGCTCCAGCCTGCGGTCCGGGTTCACTGCCGTATAGGCAGATCAGTGTGTACTAAGTACT
GTTTCAGAGCTATGCTGGAAACAGCATAGCAAGTTGAAATAAGGCTAGTCCGTTATCAACTTGAAAAAGT
GGCACCGAGTCGGTGCGTTCACTGCCGTATAGGCAGTCGCTGGGACGCCCGCTCGAGCAATAAACAGTTG
ATAGGGCTTCTCCGTTACCATGGTTCAGCCAAAAAACTTAAGACCGCCGGTCTTGTCCACTACCTTGCAG
TAATGCGGTGGACAGGATCGGCGGTTTTCTTTTCTCTTCTCAATTCTTCTGACCTGTAACGAATAATAGA
TAGTAAAGTAGTCTCCGATTGAGTTTTCTCTGCCGAGTCCCACCCAGTTCTGTGATTTCAGTAAGTTGGT
AATTGATACACTGTTGCGAGAACTGGTGCCTGGTAGTAGATAGGTTGTTATTGAGTAAGAAGGTAAAGTG
AACGAAATCCCTGAAACTGAGACTGTAGAAAATAAGCTTTGCTGCCACCGCTGAGCAATAACTAGCATAA
CCCCTTGGGGCCTCTAAACGGGTCTTGAGGGGTTTTTTGCCAGGCATCAAATAAAACGAAAGGCTCAGTC
GGAAGACTGGGCCTTTCGTTTTATCTGTTGTTTGTCGGTGAACGCTCTCCTGAGTAGGACAAATCCGCCG
GGAGCGGATTTGAACGTTGTGAAGCAACGGCCCGGAGGGTGGCGGGCAGGACGCCCGCCATAAACTGCCA
GGCATCAAACTAAGCAGAAGGCCATCCTGACGGATGGCCTTTTTGCGTTTCAGATCTACCGGTAAACCAG
CAATAGACATAAGCGGCTATTTAACGACCCTGCCCTGAACCGACGACCGGGTCATCGTGGCCGGATCTTG
CGGCCCCTCGGCTTGAACGAATTGTTAGACATTATTTGCCGACTACCTTGGTGATCTCGCCTTTCACGTA
GTGGACAAATTCTTCCAACTGATCTGCGCGCGAGGCCAAGCGATCTTCTTCTTGTCCAAGATAAGCCTGT
CTAGCTTCAAGTATGACGGGCTGATACTGGGCCGGCAGGCGCTCCATTGCCCAGTCGGCAGCGACATCCT
TCGGCGCGATTTTGCCGGTTACTGCGCTGTACCAAATGCGGGACAACGTAAGCACTACATTTCGCTCATC
GCCAGCCCAGTCGGGCGGCGAGTTCCATAGCGTTAAGGTTTCATTTAGCGCCTCAAATAGATCCTGTTCA
GGAACCGGATCAAAGAGTTCCTCCGCCGCTGGACCTACCAAGGCAACGCTATGTTCTCTTGCTTTTGTCA
GCAAGATAGCCAGATCAATGTCGATCGTGGCTGGCTCGAAGATACCTGCAAGAATGTCATTGCGCTGCCA
TTCTCCAAATTGCAGTTCGCGCTTAGCTGGATAACGCCACGGAATGATGTCGTCGTGCACAACAATGGTG
ACTTCTACAGCGCGGAGAATCTCGCTCTCTCCAGGGGAAGCCGAAGTTTCCAAAAGGTCGTTGATCAAAG
CTCGCCGCGTTGTTTCATCAAGCCTTACGGTCACCGTAACCAGCAAATCAATATCACTGTGTGGCTTCAG
GCCGTCATCCACTGCGGAGCCGTACAAATGTACGGCCAGCAACGTCGGTTCGAGATGGCGCTCGATGACG
CCAACTACCTCTGATAGTTGAGTCGATACTTCGGCGATCACCGCTTCCCTCATACTCTTCCCTTTTCAAT
ATTATTGAAGCATTTATCAGGGTTATTGTCTCATGAGCGGATACATATTTGAATGTATTTAGAAAAATAA
ACAAATAGCTAGCTCACTCGGTCGCTACGCTCCGGGCGTGAGACTGCGGCGGGGCCGCGTTGCTGGCGTT
TTTCCATAGGCTCCGCCCCCCTGACGAGCATCACAAAAATCGACGCTCAAGTCAGAGGTGGCGAAACCCG
ACAGGACTATAAAGATACCAGGCGTTTCCCCCTGGAAGCTCCCTCGTGCGCTCTCCTGTTCCGACCCTGC
CGCTTACCGGATACCTGTCCGCCTTTCTCCCTTCGGGAAGCGTGGCGCTTTCTCATAGCTCACGCTGTAG
GTATCTCAGTTCGGTGTAGGTCGTTCGCTCCAAGCTGGGCTGTGTGCACGAACCCCCCGTTCAGCCCGAC
CGCTGCGCCTTATCCGGTAACTATCGTCTTGAGTCCAACCCGGTAAGACACGACTTATCGCCACTGGCAG
CAGCCACTGGTAACAGGATTAGCAGAGCGAGGTATGTAGGCGGTGCTACAGAGTTCTTGAAGTGGTGGCC
TAACTACGGCTACACTAGAAGAACAGTATTTGGTATCTGCGCTCTGCTGAAGCCAGTTACCTTCGGAAAA
AGAGTTGGTAGCTCTTGATCCGGCAAACAAACCACCGCTGGTAGCGGTGGTTTTTTTGTTTGCAAGCAGC
AGATTACGCGCAGAAAAAAAGGATCTCAAGAAGATCCTTTGATCTTTTCTACGGGGTCTGACGCTCAGTG
GAACGAAAACTCACGTTAAGGGATTTTGGTCATGA
Features (pLannotate 1.2.2; 8 found; start..end, strand, type, name):
     97..137     -  CDS            TcR (fragment): tetracycline efflux protein; tet; confers resistance to tetracycline
    299..366     +  misc_RNA       tracrRNA (fragment): trans-activating CRISPR RNA for the Streptococcus pyogenes CRISPR/Cas9 system
    762..809     +  terminator     T7 terminator: transcription terminator for bacteriophage T7 RNA polymerase
    821..864     -  terminator     rrnB T1 terminator: Escherichia coli rrnB; transcription terminator T1 from the E. coli rrnB gene
    996..1023    +  terminator     rrnB T2 terminator: transcription terminator T2 from the E. coli rrnB gene
   1152..1943    -  CDS            SmR: aminoglycoside adenylyltransferase (Murphy, 1985); aadA; confers resistance to spectinomycin and streptomycin
   1944..2035    -  promoter       AmpR promoter: bla
   2101..2689    -  rep_origin     ori: high-copy-number ColE1/pMB1/pBR322/pUC origin of replication
