[The description below was written by a language model from this plasmid's Addgene catalogue record and pLannotate feature annotations shown in this document.]
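Description:
pNA-Z is a small (about 2.8 kb) high-copy bacterial plasmid built on a pUC backbone and classed as a bacterial expression and synthetic biology vector. It replicates in E. coli from the ColE1/pMB1/pUC-type origin and is selected with spectinomycin. Resistance comes from the aadA aminoglycoside adenylyltransferase gene (SmR, which also confers streptomycin resistance), and this gene sits directly downstream of the AmpR (bla) promoter on the same strand, so it is evidently driven by that promoter.

The payload is sgRNA-2, a single guide RNA cassette inserted by Gibson cloning. In the feature table it appears as a fragment of the Streptococcus pyogenes tracrRNA, which corresponds to the Cas9-binding scaffold portion of an sgRNA. The promoter driving the guide and the guide's target sequence are not annotated or stated in the record. Downstream of the scaffold lie a T7 terminator and the rrnB T1 and T2 terminators, which serve to end transcription and insulate the cassette from neighbouring elements. A very short fragment matching the tetracycline efflux gene is also annotated. It is far too small to confer resistance, and its role, if any, is not given.

The plasmid is described as "Node A", a modular part intended for assembly into the larger constructs pEND-Z11 or pEND-ZY rather than for use as a finished circuit. The associated publication concerns synthetic biology teaching, which suggests that this node is a building block for CRISPR-based regulatory circuits assembled in an educational setting. The record does not detail the design of the final constructs.
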