Addgene plasmid #238995: pNA-Z
Purpose: Node A carrying sgRNA-2 that can be used for the assembly of pEND-Z11 or pEND-ZY
Depositing lab: Javier Santos-Moreno. Depositing organization: Universitat Pompeu Fabra. Publication: Critical Analysis of Preprints and Inquiry-Based Lessons Improve the Synthetic Biology Learning Experience. Nevot G, Guell M, Santos-Moreno J. ACS Synth Biol. 2025 Aug 15;14(8):2878-2884. doi: 10.1021/acssynbio.5c00014. PubMed 40814254.
Backbone
  Vector backbone: pUC
  Vector type: Bacterial Expression, Synthetic Biology
Growth in bacteria
  Bacterial resistance: Spectinomycin, 50 μg/mL
  Growth temperature: 37°C
  Growth strain: DH5alpha
  Copy number: High Copy
Gene/Insert
  Gene/Insert name: sgRNA-2
  Species: Escherichia coli
  Mutation: WT
  Cloning method: Gibson Cloning
Terms and licenses: Academic/Nonprofit Terms; Industry Terms: Not Available to Industry
How to cite: pNA-Z was a gift from Javier Santos-Moreno (Addgene plasmid # 238995 ; http://n2t.net/addgene:238995 ; RRID:Addgene_238995)
